Addgene plasmid #194583: pRK5-mEGFP-SQSTM1-MUT
Purpose: Mammalian Expression of mEGFP-SQSTM1 Mutant (V271Sfs*41) Fusion Protein
Depositing lab: Denes Hnisz. Depositing organization: Max Planck Institute for Molecular Genetics. Publication: Aberrant phase separation and nucleolar dysfunction in rare genetic diseases. Mensah MA, Niskanen H, Magalhaes AP, Basu S, Kircher M, Sczakiel HL, Reiter AMV, Elsner J, Meinecke P, Biskup S, Chung BHY, Dombrowsky G, Eckmann-Scholz C, Hitz MP, Hoischen A, Holterhus PM, Hulsemann W, Kahrizi K, Kalscheuer VM, Kan A, Krumbiegel M, Kurth I, Leubner J, Longardt AC, Moritz JD, Najmabadi H, Skipalova K, Snijders Blok L, Tzschach A, Wiedersberg E, Zenker M, Garcia-Cabau C, Buschow R, Salvatella X, Kraushar ML, Mundlos S, Caliebe A, Spielmann M, Horn D, Hnisz D. Nature. 2023 Feb;614(7948):564-571. doi: 10.1038/s41586-022-05682-1. Epub 2023 Feb 8. PubMed 36755093.
Backbone
  Vector backbone: pRK5
  Vector type: Mammalian Expression
Growth in bacteria
  Bacterial resistance: Ampicillin, 100 μg/mL
  Growth temperature: 37°C
  Growth strain: DH5alpha
  Copy number: High Copy
Gene/Insert
  Gene/Insert name: SQSTM1
  Species: H. sapiens (human)
  Mutation: V271Sfs*41
  Entrez Gene: SQSTM1 (a.k.a. A170, DMRV, EBIAP, FTDALS3, NADGP, OSIL, PDB3, ZIP3, p60, p62, p62B)
  Tag / fusion protein: mEGFP (N terminal on insert)
  Cloning method: Gibson Cloning
Terms and licenses: Academic/Nonprofit Terms; Industry Terms: Not Available to Industry
How to cite: pRK5-mEGFP-SQSTM1-MUT was a gift from Denes Hnisz (Addgene plasmid # 194583 ; http://n2t.net/addgene:194583 ; RRID:Addgene_194583)
