[The description below was written by a language model from this plasmid's Addgene catalogue record and pLannotate feature annotations shown in this document.]
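Description:
pRK5-mEGFP-SQSTM1-MUT is a 6.3 kb mammalian expression plasmid built on the pRK5 backbone that produces a disease-associated frameshift variant of human SQSTM1 (p62) fused at its N terminus to monomeric EGFP. It is maintained in E. coli as a high-copy plasmid through a ColE1/pUC-type origin and selected with ampicillin via the β-lactamase gene. An M13 phage origin is also annotated, along with leftover cloning-vector fragments (lac promoter/operator, lacZα, lacI, bom and rop pieces) that play no role in expression of the insert. There is no mammalian drug-resistance gene in the feature table, which suggests the plasmid is suited to transient transfection. An SV40 enhancer/early promoter region sits downstream of the expression cassette.

Transcription of the fusion is driven by the human CMV immediate-early enhancer and promoter, followed by a fragment of CMV intron A and an SP6 phage promoter, and is terminated by an SV40 polyadenylation signal. The fluorescent protein reading frame is labelled by the annotation software as a SiriusGFP fragment, which is a close match to an EGFP derivative and corresponds to the mEGFP stated in the catalogue entry. SQSTM1 follows directly and is annotated as two slightly overlapping fragments, a pattern consistent with the V271Sfs*41 mutation, which shifts the reading frame after valine 271 and leads to premature termination after a stretch of altered sequence. A short match to an IgH signal sequence lies upstream of the GFP start, and the record does not indicate that it is functional. SQSTM1 is an autophagy receptor that links polyubiquitinated cargo to autophagosomes. The associated publication concerns aberrant phase separation and nucleolar dysfunction in rare genetic diseases, so the fluorescent tag probably serves to image the localisation and condensate behaviour of the mutant protein in live or fixed cells.
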