Features (pLannotate 1.2.2; 22 found; start..end, strand, type, name):
     14..393     +  enhancer       CMV enhancer: human cytomegalovirus immediate early enhancer
    394..597     +  promoter       CMV promoter: human cytomegalovirus (CMV) immediate early promoter
    733..776     +  intron         CMV intron (fragment): modified intron A from human cytomegalovirus
    828..846     +  promoter       SP6 promoter: promoter for bacteriophage SP6 RNA polymerase
    850..887     +  CDS            IgH signal sequence (fragment): signal sequence from the mouse immunoglobulin heavy chain variable region
    939..1653    +  CDS            SiriusGFP (fragment): enhanced GFP (EGFP) derivative that exhibits robust folding and enhanced photostability (Zhong et al., 2019) mammalian codon-optimized
   1659..2468    +  CDS            SQSTM1 (fragment): SQSTM_HUMAN - Also known as ORCA, OSIL. Experimental evidence at protein level: Swiss-Prot protein existence level 1. Autophagy receptor required for selective macroautophagy (aggrephagy). Functions as a bridge between polyubiquitinated cargo and autophagosomes. Interacts directly with both the cargo to become degraded and an autophagy modifier of the MAP1 LC3 family (PubMed:16286508, PubMed:20168092, PubMed:24128730, PubMed:28404643, PubMed:22622177). Along with WDFY3, involved in the formation and autophagic degradation of cytoplasmic ubiquitin-containing inclusions (p62 bodies, ALIS/aggreso
   2465..2593    +  CDS            SQSTM1 (fragment): SQSTM_HUMAN - Also known as ORCA, OSIL. Experimental evidence at protein level: Swiss-Prot protein existence level 1. Autophagy receptor required for selective macroautophagy (aggrephagy). Functions as a bridge between polyubiquitinated cargo and autophagosomes. Interacts directly with both the cargo to become degraded and an autophagy modifier of the MAP1 LC3 family (PubMed:16286508, PubMed:20168092, PubMed:24128730, PubMed:28404643, PubMed:22622177). Along with WDFY3, involved in the formation and autophagic degradation of cytoplasmic ubiquitin-containing inclusions (p62 bodies, ALIS/aggreso
   2625..2759    +  polyA_signal   SV40 poly(A) signal: SV40 polyadenylation signal
   2828..3185    +  promoter       SV40 promoter: SV40 enhancer and early promoter
   3204..3358    +  CDS            lacZα (fragment): LacZα fragment of β-galactosidase; lacZ fragment
   3364..3415    -  misc_feature   bom (fragment): basis of mobility region from pBR322
   3434..3814    +  rep_origin     M13 ori (sequence partly withheld): M13 bacteriophage origin of replication; arrow indicates direction of (+) strand synthesis
   3890..3939    -  misc_feature   bom (fragment): basis of mobility region from pBR322
   4041..4076    -  CDS            rop (fragment): Rop protein, which maintains plasmids at low copy number; rop
   4171..4275    +  promoter       AmpR promoter: bla
   4276..5136    +  CDS            AmpR: β-lactamase; bla; confers resistance to ampicillin, carbenicillin, and related antibiotics
   5307..5895    +  rep_origin     ori: high-copy-number ColE1/pMB1/pBR322/pUC origin of replication
   6078..6170    +  CDS            lacI (fragment): lac repressor; lacI; The lac repressor binds to the lac operator to inhibit transcription in E. coli. This inhibition can be relieved by adding lactose or isopropyl-β-D-thiogalactopyranoside (IPTG).
   6183..6204    +  protein_bind   CAP binding site: CAP binding activates transcription in the presence of cAMP. E. coli catabolite activator protein
   6219..6249    +  promoter       lac promoter: promoter for the E. coli lac operon
   6257..6273    +  protein_bind   lac operator: The lac repressor binds to the lac operator to inhibit transcription in E. coli. This inhibition can be relieved by adding lactose or isopropyl-β-D-thiogalactopyranoside (IPTG). lac repressor encoded by lacI
>Addgene plasmid #194583 | pRK5-mEGFP-SQSTM1-MUT | addgene full sequence | sequence record 385265 | Addgene NGS Result
TTCGAGCTCGCCCGACATTGATTATTGACTAGTTATTAATAGTAATCAATTACGGGGTCATTAGTTCATA
GCCCATATATGGAGTTCCGCGTTACATAACTTACGGTAAATGGCCCGCCTGGCTGACCGCCCAACGACCC
CCGCCCATTGACGTCAATAATGACGTATGTTCCCATAGTAACGCCAATAGGGACTTTCCATTGACGTCAA
TGGGTGGAGTATTTACGGTAAACTGCCCACTTGGCAGTACATCAAGTGTATCATATGCCAAGTACGCCCC
CTATTGACGTCAATGACGGTAAATGGCCCGCCTGGCATTATGCCCAGTACATGACCTTATGGGACTTTCC
TACTTGGCAGTACATCTACGTATTAGTCATCGCTATTACCATGGTGATGCGGTTTTGGCAGTACATCAAT
GGGCGTGGATAGCGGTTTGACTCACGGGGATTTCCAAGTCTCCACCCCATTGACGTCAATGGGAGTTTGT
TTTGGCACCAAAATCAACGGGACTTTCCAAAATGTCGTAACAACTCCGCCCCATTGACGCAAATGGGCGG
TAGGCGTGTACGGTGGGAGGTCTATATAAGCAGAGCTCGTTTAGTGAACCGTCAGATCGCCTGGAGACGC
CATCCACGCTGTTTTGACCTCCATAGAAGACACCGGGACCGATCCAGCCTCCGCGGCCGGGAACGGTGCA
TTGGAACGCGGATTCCCCGTGCCAAGAGTGACGTAAGTACCGCCTATAGAGTCTATAGGCCCACCCCCTT
GGCTTCGTTAGAACGCGGCTACAATTAATACATAACCTTATGTATCATACACATACGATTTAGGTGACAC
TATAGAATAACATCCACTTTGCCTTTCTCTCCACAGGTGTCCACTCCCAGGTCCAACTGCACCTCGGTTC
TATCGATTGAATTCGTACCGGTGCCACCATGGTGAGCAAGGGCGAGGAGCTGTTCACCGGGGTGGTGCCC
ATCCTGGTCGAGCTGGACGGCGACGTAAACGGCCACAAGTTCAGCGTGCGCGGCGAGGGCGAGGGCGATG
CCACCAACGGCAAGCTGACCCTGAAGTTCATCTGCACCACCGGCAAGCTGCCCGTGCCCTGGCCCACCCT
CGTGACCACCCTGACCTACGGCGTGCAGTGCTTCAGCCGCTACCCCGACCACATGAAGCAGCACGACTTC
TTCAAGTCCGCCATGCCCGAAGGCTACGTCCAGGAGCGCACCATCTCCTTCAAGGACGACGGCACCTACA
AGACCCGCGCCGAGGTGAAGTTCGAGGGCGACACCCTGGTGAACCGCATCGAGCTGAAGGGCATCGACTT
CAAGGAGGACGGCAACATCCTGGGGCACAAGCTGGAGTACAACTTCAACAGCCACAACGTCTATATCACG
GCCGACAAGCAGAAGAACGGCATCAAGGCGAACTTCAAGATCCGCCACAACGTCGAGGACGGCAGCGTGC
AGCTCGCCGACCACTACCAGCAGAACACCCCCATCGGCGACGGCCCCGTGCTGCTGCCCGACAACCACTA
CCTGAGCACCCAGTCCAAGCTGAGCAAAGACCCCAACGAGAAGCGCGATCACATGGTCCTGCTGGAGTTC
GTGACCGCCGCCGGGATCACTCTCGGCATGGACGAGCTGTACACGGCGATGGCGTCGCTCACCGTGAAGG
CCTACCTTCTGGGCAAGGAGGACGCGGCGCGCGAGATTCGCCGCTTCAGCTTCTGCTGCAGCCCCGAGCC
TGAGGCGGAAGCCGAGGCTGCGGCGGGTCCGGGACCCTGCGAGCGGCTGCTGAGCCGGGTGGCCGCCCTG
TTCCCCGCGCTGCGGCCTGGCGGCTTCCAGGCGCACTACCGCGATGAGGACGGGGACTTGGTTGCCTTTT
CCAGTGACGAGGAATTGACAATGGCCATGTCCTACGTGAAGGATGACATCTTCCGAATCTACATTAAAGA
GAAAAAAGAGTGCCGGCGGGACCACCGCCCACCGTGTGCTCAGGAGGCGCCCCGCAACATGGTGCACCCC
AATGTGATCTGCGATGGCTGCAATGGGCCTGTGGTAGGAACCCGCTACAAGTGCAGCGTCTGCCCAGACT
ACGACTTGTGTAGCGTCTGCGAGGGAAAGGGCTTGCACCGGGGGCACACCAAGCTCGCATTCCCCAGCCC
CTTCGGGCACCTGTCTGAGGGCTTCTCGCACAGCCGCTGGCTCCGGAAGGTGAAACACGGACACTTCGGG
TGGCCAGGATGGGAAATGGGTCCACCAGGAAACTGGAGCCCACGTCCTCCTCGTGCAGGGGAGGCCCGCC
CTGGCCCCACGGCAGAATCAGCTTCTGGTCCATCGGAGGATCCGAGTGTGAATTTCCTGAAGAACGTTGG
GGAGAGTGTGGCAGCTGCCCTTAGCCCTCTGGGCATTGAAGTTGATATCGATGTGGAGCACGGAGGGAAA
AGAAGCCGCCTGACCCCGTCTCTCCAGAGAGTTCCAGCACAGAGGAGAAGAGCAGCTCACAGCCAAGCAG
CTGCTGCTCTGACCCCAGCAAGCCGGGTGGGAATGTTGAGGGCGCCACGCAGTCTCTGGCGGAGCAGATG
AAGTCGACCTGCAGAAGCTTGGCCGCCATGGCCCAACTTGTTTATTGCAGCTTATAATGGTTACAAATAA
AGCAATAGCATCACAAATTTCACAAATAAAGCATTTTTTTCACTGCATTCTAGTTGTGGTTTGTCCAAAC
TCATCAATGTATCTTATCATGTCTGGATCGGGAATTAATTCGGCGCAGCACCATGGCCTGAAATAACCTC
TGAAAGAGGAACTTGGTTAGGTACCTTCTGAGGCGGAAAGAACCAGCTGTGGAATGTGTGTCAGTTAGGG
TGTGGAAAGTCCCCAGGCTCCCCAGCAGGCAGAAGTATGCAAAGCATGCATCTCAATTAGTCAGCAACCA
GGTGTGGAAAGTCCCCAGGCTCCCCAGCAGGCAGAAGTATGCAAAGCATGCATCTCAATTAGTCAGCAAC
CATAGTCCCGCCCCTAACTCCGCCCATCCCGCCCCTAACTCCGCCCAGTTCCGCCCATTCTCCGCCCCAT
GGCTGACTAATTTTTTTTATTTATGCAGAGGCCGAGGCCGCCTCGGCCTCTGAGCTATTCCAGAAGTAGT
GAGGAGGCTTTTTTGGAGGCCTAGGCTTTTGCAAAAAGCTGTTAACAGCTTGGCACTGGCCGTCGTTTTA
CAACGTCGTGACTGGGAAAACCCTGGCGTTACCCAACTTAATCGCCTTGCAGCACATCCCCCTTTCGCCA
GCTGGCGTAATAGCGAAGAGGCCCGCACCGATCGCCCTTCCCAACAGTTGCGCAGCCTGAATGGCGAATG
GCGCCTGATGCGGTATTTTCTCCTTACGCATCTGTGCGGTATTTCACACCGCATA
[142 nt withheld, positions 3416-3557]
C
[141 nt withheld, positions 3559-3699]
CCTTTGACGTTGGAGTCCACGTTCTTT
[37 nt withheld, positions 3727-3763]
ACCCTATCTCGGGCTATTCTTTTGATTTATAAGGGATTTTGCCGATTTCGGCCTATTGGTTAAAAAATGA
GCTGATTTAACAAAAATTTAACGCGAATTTTAACAAAATATTAACGTTTACAATTTTATGGTGCACTCTC
AGTACAATCTGCTCTGATGCCGCATAGTTAAGCCAGCCCCGACACCCGCCAACACCCGCTGACGCGCCCT
GACGGGCTTGTCTGCTCCCGGCATCCGCTTACAGACAAGCTGTGACCGTCTCCGGGAGCTGCATGTGTCA
GAGGTTTTCACCGTCATCACCGAAACGCGCGAGACGAAAGGGCCTCGTGATACGCCTATTTTTATAGGTT
AATGTCATGATAATAATGGTTTCTTAGACGTCAGGTGGCACTTTTCGGGGAAATGTGCGCGGAACCCCTA
TTTGTTTATTTTTCTAAATACATTCAAATATGTATCCGCTCATGAGACAATAACCCTGATAAATGCTTCA
ATAATATTGAAAAAGGAAGAGTATGAGTATTCAACATTTCCGTGTCGCCCTTATTCCCTTTTTTGCGGCA
TTTTGCCTTCCTGTTTTTGCTCACCCAGAAACGCTGGTGAAAGTAAAAGATGCTGAAGATCAGTTGGGTG
CACGAGTGGGTTACATCGAACTGGATCTCAACAGCGGTAAGATCCTTGAGAGTTTTCGCCCCGAAGAACG
TTTTCCAATGATGAGCACTTTTAAAGTTCTGCTATGTGGCGCGGTATTATCCCGTATTGACGCCGGGCAA
GAGCAACTCGGTCGCCGCATACACTATTCTCAGAATGACTTGGTTGAGTACTCACCAGTCACAGAAAAGC
ATCTTACGGATGGCATGACAGTAAGAGAATTATGCAGTGCTGCCATAACCATGAGTGATAACACTGCGGC
CAACTTACTTCTGACAACGATCGGAGGACCGAAGGAGCTAACCGCTTTTTTGCACAACATGGGGGATCAT
GTAACTCGCCTTGATCGTTGGGAACCGGAGCTGAATGAAGCCATACCAAACGACGAGCGTGACACCACGA
TGCCTGTAGCAATGGCAACAACGTTGCGCAAACTATTAACTGGCGAACTACTTACTCTAGCTTCCCGGCA
ACAATTAATAGACTGGATGGAGGCGGATAAAGTTGCAGGACCACTTCTGCGCTCGGCCCTTCCGGCTGGC
TGGTTTATTGCTGATAAATCTGGAGCCGGTGAGCGTGGGTCTCGCGGTATCATTGCAGCACTGGGGCCAG
ATGGTAAGCCCTCCCGTATCGTAGTTATCTACACGACGGGGAGTCAGGCAACTATGGATGAACGAAATAG
ACAGATCGCTGAGATAGGTGCCTCACTGATTAAGCATTGGTAACTGTCAGACCAAGTTTACTCATATATA
CTTTAGATTGATTTAAAACTTCATTTTTAATTTAAAAGGATCTAGGTGAAGATCCTTTTTGATAATCTCA
TGACCAAAATCCCTTAACGTGAGTTTTCGTTCCACTGAGCGTCAGACCCCGTAGAAAAGATCAAAGGATC
TTCTTGAGATCCTTTTTTTCTGCGCGTAATCTGCTGCTTGCAAACAAAAAAACCACCGCTACCAGCGGTG
GTTTGTTTGCCGGATCAAGAGCTACCAACTCTTTTTCCGAAGGTAACTGGCTTCAGCAGAGCGCAGATAC
CAAATACTGTTCTTCTAGTGTAGCCGTAGTTAGGCCACCACTTCAAGAACTCTGTAGCACCGCCTACATA
CCTCGCTCTGCTAATCCTGTTACCAGTGGCTGCTGCCAGTGGCGATAAGTCGTGTCTTACCGGGTTGGAC
TCAAGACGATAGTTACCGGATAAGGCGCAGCGGTCGGGCTGAACGGGGGGTTCGTGCACACAGCCCAGCT
TGGAGCGAACGACCTACACCGAACTGAGATACCTACAGCGTGAGCTATGAGAAAGCGCCACGCTTCCCGA
AGGGAGAAAGGCGGACAGGTATCCGGTAAGCGGCAGGGTCGGAACAGGAGAGCGCACGAGGGAGCTTCCA
GGGGGAAACGCCTGGTATCTTTATAGTCCTGTCGGGTTTCGCCACCTCTGACTTGAGCGTCGATTTTTGT
GATGCTCGTCAGGGGGGCGGAGCCTATGGAAAAACGCCAGCAACGCGGCCTTTTTACGGTTCCTGGCCTT
TTGCTGGCCTTTTGCTCACATGTTCTTTCCTGCGTTATCCCCTGATTCTGTGGATAACCGTATTACCGCC
TTTGAGTGAGCTGATACCGCTCGCCGCAGCCGAACGACCGAGCGCAGCGAGTCAGTGAGCGAGGAAGCGG
AAGAGCGCCCAATACGCAAACCGCCTCTCCCCGCGCGTTGGCCGATTCATTAATGCAGCTGGCACGACAG
GTTTCCCGACTGGAAAGCGGGCAGTGAGCGCAACGCAATTAATGTGAGTTAGCTCACTCATTAGGCACCC
CAGGCTTTACACTTTATGCTTCCGGCTCGTATGTTGTGTGGAATTGTGAGCGGATAACAATTTCACACAG
GAAACAGCTATGACATGATTACGAATTAA
